>Addgene plasmid #60734 | pET:GACT:GFP | depositor full sequence | sequence record 97720 | pET:GACT:GFP sequence 5855 bps
ATCCGGATATAGTTCCTCCTTTCAGCAAAAAACCCCTCAAGACCCGTTTAGAGGCCCCAAGGGGTTATGC
TAGTTATTGCTCAGCGGTGGCAGGGCGCGCCTTATTATTTGTATAGTTCATCCATGCCATGTGTAATCCC
AGCAGCTGTTACAAACTCAAGAAGGACCATGTGGTCTCTCTTTTCGTTGGGATCTTTCGAAAGGGCAGAT
TGTGTGGACAGGTAATGGTTGTCTGGTAAAAGGACAGGGCCATCGCCAATTGGAGTATTTTGTTGATAAT
GGTCTGCTAGTTGAACGCTTCCATCTTCAATGTTGTGTCTAATTTTGAAGTTAACTTTGATTCCATTCTT
TTGTTTGTCTGCCATGATGTATACATTGTGTGAGTTATAGTTGTATTCCAATTTGTGTCCAAGAATGTTT
CCATCTTCTTTAAAATCAATACCTTTTAACTCGATTCTATTAACAAGGGTATCACCTTCAAACTTGACTT
CAGCACGTGTCTTGTAGTTCCCGTCATCTTTGAAAAATATAGTTCTTTCCTGTACATAACCTTCGGGCAT
GGCACTCTTGAAAAAGTCATGCTGTTTCATATGATCTGGGTATCTCGCAAAGCATTGAACACCATAACCG
AAAGTAGTGACAAGTGTTGGCCATGGAACAGGTAGTTTTCCAGTAGTGCAAATAAATTTAAGGGTAAGTT
TTCCGTATGTTGCATCACCTTCACCCTCTCCACTGACAGAAAATTTGTGCCCATTAACATCACCATCTAA
TTCAACAAGAATTGGGACAACTCCAGTGAAAAGTTCTTCTCCTTTACGCATGACGTCGGTATATCTCCTT
CTTAAAGTTAAACCCTATAGTGAGTCGTATTAATTTCGCGGGATCGAGATCTCGATCCTCTACGCCGGAC
GCATCGTGGCCGGCATCACCGGCGCCACAGGTGCGGTTGCTGGCGCCTATATCGCCGACATCACCGATGG
GGAAGATCGGGCTCGCCACTTCGGGCTCATGAGCGCTTGTTTCGGCGTGGGTATGGTGGCAGGCCCCGTG
GCCGGGGGACTGTTGGGCGCCATCTCCTTGCATGCACCATTCCTTGCGGCGGCGGTGCTCAACGGCCTCA
ACCTACTACTGGGCTGCTTCCTAATGCAGGAGTCGCATAAGGGAGAGCGTCGAGATCCCGGACACCATCG
AATGGCGCAAAACCTTTCGCGGTATGGCATGATAGCGCCCGGAAGAGAGTCAATTCAGGGTGGTGAATGT
GAAACCAGTAACGTTATACGATGTCGCAGAGTATGCCGGTGTCTCTTATCAGACCGTTTCCCGCGTGGTG
AACCAGGCCAGCCACGTTTCTGCGAAAACGCGGGAAAAAGTGGAAGCGGCGATGGCGGAGCTGAATTACA
TTCCCAACCGCGTGGCACAACAACTGGCGGGCAAACAGTCGTTGCTGATTGGCGTTGCCACCTCCAGTCT
GGCCCTGCACGCGCCGTCGCAAATTGTCGCGGCGATTAAATCTCGCGCCGATCAACTGGGTGCCAGCGTG
GTGGTGTCGATGGTAGAACGAAGCGGCGTCGAAGCCTGTAAAGCGGCGGTGCACAATCTTCTCGCGCAAC
GCGTCAGTGGGCTGATCATTAACTATCCGCTGGATGACCAGGATGCCATTGCTGTGGAAGCTGCCTGCAC
TAATGTTCCGGCGTTATTTCTTGATGTCTCTGACCAGACACCCATCAACAGTATTATTTTCTCCCATGAA
GACGGTACGCGACTGGGCGTGGAGCATCTGGTCGCATTGGGTCACCAGCAAATCGCGCTGTTAGCGGGCC
CATTAAGTTCTGTCTCGGCGCGTCTGCGTCTGGCTGGCTGGCATAAATATCTCACTCGCAATCAAATTCA
GCCGATAGCGGAACGGGAAGGCGACTGGAGTGCCATGTCCGGTTTTCAACAAACCATGCAAATGCTGAAT
GAGGGCATCGTTCCCACTGCGATGCTGGTTGCCAACGATCAGATGGCGCTGGGCGCAATGCGCGCCATTA
CCGAGTCCGGGCTGCGCGTTGGTGCGGATATCTCGGTAGTGGGATACGACGATACCGAAGACAGCTCATG
TTATATCCCGCCGTTAACCACCATCAAACAGGATTTTCGCCTGCTGGGGCAAACCAGCGTGGACCGCTTG
CTGCAACTCTCTCAGGGCCAGGCGGTGAAGGGCAATCAGCTGTTGCCCGTCTCACTGGTGAAAAGAAAAA
CCACCCTGGCGCCCAATACGCAAACCGCCTCTCCCCGCGCGTTGGCCGATTCATTAATGCAGCTGGCACG
ACAGGTTTCCCGACTGGAAAGCGGGCAGTGAGCGCAACGCAATTAATGTAAGTTAGCTCACTCATTAGGC
ACCGGGATCTCGACCGATGCCCTTGAGAGCCTTCAACCCAGTCAGCTCCTTCCGGTGGGCGCGGGGCATG
ACTATCGTCGCCGCACTTATGACTGTCTTCTTTATCATGCAACTCGTAGGACAGGTGCCGGCAGCGCTCT
GGGTCATTTTCGGCGAGGACCGCTTTCGCTGGAGCGCGACGATGATCGGCCTGTCGCTTGCGGTATTCGG
AATCTTGCACGCCCTCGCTCAAGCCTTCGTCACTGGTCCCGCCACCAAACGTTTCGGCGAGAAGCAGGCC
ATTATCGCCGGCATGGCGGCCCCACGGGTGCGCATGATCGTGCTCCTGTCGTTGAGGACCCGGCTAGGCT
GGCGGGGTTGCCTTACTGGTTAGCAGAATGAATCACCGATACGCGAGCGAACGTGAAGCGACTGCTGCTG
CAAAACGTCTGCGACCTGAGCAACAACATGAATGGTCTTCGGTTTCCGTGTTTCGTAAAGTCTGGAAACG
CGGAAGTCAGCGCCCTGCACCATTATGTTCCGGATCTGCATCGCAGGATGCTGCTGGCTACCCTGTGGAA
CACCTACATCTGTATTAACGAAGCGCTGGCATTGACCCTGAGTGATTTTTCTCTGGTCCCGCCGCATCCA
TACCGCCAGTTGTTTACCCTCACAACGTTCCAGTAACCGGGCATGTTCATCATCAGTAACCCGTATCGTG
AGCATCCTCTCTCGTTTCATCGGTATCATTACCCCCATGAACAGAAATCCCCCTTACACGGAGGCATCAG
TGACCAAACAGGAAAAAACCGCCCTTAACATGGCCCGCTTTATCAGAAGCCAGACATTAACGCTTCTGGA
GAAACTCAACGAGCTGGACGCGGATGAACAGGCAGACATCTGTGAATCGCTTCACGACCACGCTGATGAG
CTTTACCGCAGCTGCCTCGCGCGTTTCGGTGATGACGGTGAAAACCTCTGACACATGCAGCTCCCGGAGA
CGGTCACAGCTTGTCTGTAAGCGGATGCCGGGAGCAGACAAGCCCGTCAGGGCGCGTCAGCGGGTGTTGG
CGGGTGTCGGGGCGCAGCCATGACCCAGTCACGTAGCGATAGCGGAGTGTATACTGGCTTAACTATGCGG
CATCAGAGCAGATTGTACTGAGAGTGCACCATATATGCGGTGTGAAATACCGCACAGATGCGTAAGGAGA
AAATACCGCATCAGGCGCTCTTCCGCTTCCTCGCTCACTGACTCGCTGCGCTCGGTCGTTCGGCTGCGGC
GAGCGGTATCAGCTCACTCAAAGGCGGTAATACGGTTATCCACAGAATCAGGGGATAACGCAGGAAAGAA
CATGTGAGCAAAAGGCCAGCAAAAGGCCAGGAACCGTAAAAAGGCCGCGTTGCTGGCGTTTTTCCATAGG
CTCCGCCCCCCTGACGAGCATCACAAAAATCGACGCTCAAGTCAGAGGTGGCGAAACCCGACAGGACTAT
AAAGATACCAGGCGTTTCCCCCTGGAAGCTCCCTCGTGCGCTCTCCTGTTCCGACCCTGCCGCTTACCGG
ATACCTGTCCGCCTTTCTCCCTTCGGGAAGCGTGGCGCTTTCTCATAGCTCACGCTGTAGGTATCTCAGT
TCGGTGTAGGTCGTTCGCTCCAAGCTGGGCTGTGTGCACGAACCCCCCGTTCAGCCCGACCGCTGCGCCT
TATCCGGTAACTATCGTCTTGAGTCCAACCCGGTAAGACACGACTTATCGCCACTGGCAGCAGCCACTGG
TAACAGGATTAGCAGAGCGAGGTATGTAGGCGGTGCTACAGAGTTCTTGAAGTGGTGGCCTAACTACGGC
TACACTAGAAGGACAGTATTTGGTATCTGCGCTCTGCTGAAGCCAGTTACCTTCGGAAAAAGAGTTGGTA
GCTCTTGATCCGGCAAACAAACCACCGCTGGTAGCGGTGGTTTTTTTGTTTGCAAGCAGCAGATTACGCG
CAGAAAAAAAGGATCTCAAGAAGATCCTTTGATCTTTTCTACGGGGTCTGACGCTCAGTGGAACGAAAAC
TCACGTTAAGGGATTTTGGTCATGAACAATAAAACTGTCTGCTTACATAAACAGTAATACAAGGGGTGTT
ATGAGCCATATTCAACGGGAAACGTCTTGCTCTAGGCCGCGATTAAATTCCAACATGGATGCTGATTTAT
ATGGGTATAAATGGGCTCGCGATAATGTCGGGCAATCAGGTGCGACAATCTATCGATTGTATGGGAAGCC
CGATGCGCCAGAGTTGTTTCTGAAACATGGCAAAGGTAGCGTTGCCAATGATGTTACAGATGAGATGGTC
AGACTAAACTGGCTGACGGAATTTATGCCTCTTCCGACCATCAAGCATTTTATCCGTACTCCTGATGATG
CATGGTTACTCACCACTGCGATCCCCGGGAAAACAGCATTCCAGGTATTAGAAGAATATCCTGATTCAGG
TGAAAATATTGTTGATGCGCTGGCAGTGTTCCTGCGCCGGTTGCATTCGATTCCTGTTTGTAATTGTCCT
TTTAACAGCGATCGCGTATTTCGTCTCGCTCAGGCGCAATCACGAATGAATAACGGTTTGGTTGATGCGA
GTGATTTTGATGACGAGCGTAATGGCTGGCCTGTTGAACAAGTCTGGAAAGAAATGCATAAACTTTTGCC
ATTCTCACCGGATTCAGTCGTCACTCATGGTGATTTCTCACTTGATAACCTTATTTTTGACGAGGGGAAA
TTAATAGGTTGTATTGATGTTGGACGAGTCGGAATCGCAGACCGATACCAGGATCTTGCCATCCTATGGA
ACTGCCTCGGTGAGTTTTCTCCTTCATTACAGAAACGGCTTTTTCAAAAATATGGTATTGATAATCCTGA
TATGAATAAATTGCAGTTTCATTTGATGCTCGATGAGTTTTTCTAAGAATTAATTCATGAGCGGATACAT
ATTTGAATGTATTTAGAAAAATAAACAAATAGGGGTTCCGCGCACATTTCCCCGAAAAGTGCCACCTGAA
ATTGTAAACGTTAATATTTTGTTAAAATTCGCGTTAAATTTTTGTTAAATCAGCTCATTTTTTAACCAAT
AGGCCGAAATCGGCAAAATCCCTTATAAATCAAAAGAATAGACCGAGATAGGGT
[37 nt withheld, positions 5515-5551]
AAAGAACGTGGACTCCAACGTCAAAGG
[49 nt withheld, positions 5579-5627]
T
[91 nt withheld, positions 5629-5719]
G
[124 nt withheld, positions 5721-5844]
CCCATTCGCCA
Features (pLannotate 1.2.2; 16 found; start..end, strand, type, name):
     26..73      -  terminator     T7 terminator: transcription terminator for bacteriophage T7 RNA polymerase
    108..821     -  CDS            hfriFP: hfriFP is a fluorescent protein published in 2013, derived from Herbaspirillum frisingense.
    834..853     -  RBS            RBS (fragment): efficient ribosome binding site from bacteriophage T7 gene 10 (Olins and Rangwala, 1989)
    854..872     -  promoter       T7 promoter: promoter for bacteriophage T7 RNA polymerase
    894..1173    +  CDS            TcR (fragment): tetracycline efflux protein; tet; confers resistance to tetracycline
   1181..1258    +  promoter       lacI promoter: lacI
   1259..2341    +  CDS            lacI: lac repressor; lacI; The lac repressor binds to the lac operator to inhibit transcription in E. coli. This inhibition can be relieved by adding lactose or isopropyl-β-D-thiogalactopyranoside (IPTG).
   2354..2375    +  protein_bind   CAP binding site: CAP binding activates transcription in the presence of cAMP. E. coli catabolite activator protein
   2390..2681    +  CDS            TcR (fragment): tetracycline efflux protein; tet; confers resistance to tetracycline
   2753..3133    -  CDS            YPB1_ECOLX: Protein predicted: Swiss-Prot protein existence level 4. From Escherichia coli.
   3150..3341    +  CDS            rop: Rop protein, which maintains plasmids at low copy number; rop
   3443..3585    +  misc_feature   bom: basis of mobility region from pBR322
   3771..4359    -  rep_origin     ori: high-copy-number ColE1/pMB1/pBR322/pUC origin of replication
   4481..5296    +  CDS            KanR: aminoglycoside phosphotransferase; aph(3')-Ia; confers resistance to kanamycin in bacteria or G418 (Geneticin®) in eukaryotes
   5305..5362    -  promoter       AmpR promoter (fragment): bla
   5389..5844    -  rep_origin     f1 ori (sequence partly withheld): f1 bacteriophage origin of replication; arrow indicates direction of (+) strand synthesis
