[The description below was written by a language model from this plasmid's Addgene catalogue record and pLannotate feature annotations shown in this document.]
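Description:
pET:GACT:GFP is a bacterial expression and synthetic-biology reporter plasmid built on a modified pET-28b backbone. It replicates in E. coli from a ColE1/pMB1-type origin and is selected with kanamycin through the aminoglycoside phosphotransferase (KanR) gene. The annotated backbone also carries the rop gene and bom region inherited from pBR322, an f1 phage origin, and a lacI cassette with its own promoter. Short tetracycline-resistance fragments appear to be non-functional backbone remnants. The catalogue lists the plasmid as high copy, although rop is normally associated with reduced copy number. The catalogue also gives a total size of 5,993 bp, whereas the deposited full sequence used for annotation is 5,855 nt; the record does not explain the difference.

The payload is a GFP coding sequence of about 720 bp, identified as BioBrick part Bba_E0040. It sits downstream of a T7 promoter and a fragment of the T7 gene 10 ribosome binding site, and is followed by the T7 terminator. The automated annotation labels this open reading frame as a different fluorescent protein (hfriFP), but its position and length match the GFP insert described in the catalogue, so this is probably a mis-assigned match. Two changes set the expression cassette apart from standard pET-28. The lac operator normally found downstream of the T7 promoter has been removed, so LacI should not repress transcription at the promoter despite the retained lacI gene. The promoter also carries the bases GACT between positions -11 and -8, part of the region that determines which T7 RNA polymerase specificity variants recognise it. According to the associated publication title, the plasmid belongs to work on transcriptional AND gates built from split T7 RNA polymerase mutants. In that setting GFP fluorescence would presumably report the activity of a polymerase variant on this promoter.
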