Addgene plasmid #60734: pET:GACT:GFP
Purpose: A modified pET28 driving expression of GFP, biobrick part Bba_E0040. No LacO site downstream of PT7. T7 promoter has base pairs 'GACT' between -11 and -8.
Depositing lab: Matthew Bennett. Depositing organization: Rice University. Publication: Library of synthetic transcriptional AND gates built with split T7 RNA polymerase mutants. Shis DL, Bennett MR. Proc Natl Acad Sci U S A. 2013 Mar 26;110(13):5028-33. doi: 10.1073/pnas.1220157110. Epub 2013 Mar 11. PubMed 23479654.
Backbone
  Vector backbone: pET-28b
  Backbone size w/o insert (bp): 5273
  Total vector size (bp): 5993
  Modifications to backbone: No lacO site downstream of T7 promoter.
  Vector type: Bacterial Expression, Synthetic Biology
Growth in bacteria
  Bacterial resistance: Kanamycin, 50 μg/mL
  Growth temperature: 37°C
  Growth strain: DH10B
  Copy number: High Copy
Gene/Insert
  Gene/Insert name: GFP (alt name: Bba_E0040)
  Insert size (bp): 720
Terms and licenses: Academic/Nonprofit Terms; Industry Terms: Not Available to Industry
How to cite: pET:GACT:GFP was a gift from Matthew Bennett (Addgene plasmid # 60734 ; http://n2t.net/addgene:60734 ; RRID:Addgene_60734)
