>Addgene plasmid #60734 | pET:GACT:GFP | addgene partial sequence | sequence record 99423 | T7term 5'-GCTAGTTATTGCTCAGCGG-3'
ATCCATGCCATGTGTAATCCCAGCAGCTGTTACAAACTCAAGAAGGACCATGTGGTCTCTCTTTTCGTTG
GGATCTTTCGAAAGGGCAGATTGTGTGGACAGGTAATGGTTGTCTGGTAAAAGGACAGGGCCATCGCCAA
TTGGAGTATTTTGTTGATAATGGTCTGCTAGTTGAACGCTTCCATCTTCAATGTTGTGTCTAATTTTGAA
GTTAACTTTGATTCCATTCTTTTGTTTGTCTGCCATGATGTATACATTGTGTGAGTTATAGTTGTATTCC
AATTTGTGTCCAAGAATGTTTCCATCTTCTTTAAAATCAATACCTTTTAACTCGATTCTATTAACAAGGG
TATCACCTTCAAACTTGACTTCAGCACGTGTCTTGTAGTTCCCGTCATCTTTGAAAAATATAGTTCTTTC
CTGTACATAACCTTCGGGCATGGCACTCTTGAAAAAGTCATGCTGTTTCATATGATCTGGGTATCTCGCA
AAGCATTGAACACCATAACCGAAAGTAGTGACAAGTGTTGGCCATGGAACAGGTAGTTTTCCAGTAGTGC
AAATAAATTTAAGGGTAAGTTTTCCGTATGTTGCATCACCTTCACCCTCTCCACTGACAGAAAATTTGTG
CCCATTAACATCACCATCTAATTCAACAAGAATTGGGACAACTCCAGTGAAAAGTTCTTCTCCTTTACGC
ATGACGTCGGTATATCTCCTTCTTAAAGTTAAACCCTATAGTGAGTCGTATTAATTTCGCGGGATCGAGA
TCTCGATCCTCTACGCCGGACGCATCGTGGCCGGCATCACCGGCGCCACAGGTGC
