>Addgene plasmid #60734 | pET:GACT:GFP | addgene partial sequence | sequence record 99424 | LacI-R 5'-GGCATACTCTGCGACATCGT-3'
ATCTTCTTTAAAATCAATACCTTTTAACTCGATTCTATTAACAAGGGTATCACCTTCAAACTTGACTTCA
GCACGTGTCTTGTAGTTCCCGTCATCTTTGAAAAATATAGTTCTTTCCTGTACATAACCTTCGGGCATGG
CACTCTTGAAAAAGTCATGCTGTTTCATATGATCTGGGTATCTCGCAAAGCATTGAACACCATAACCGAA
AGTAGTGACAAGTGTTGGCCATGGAACAGGTAGTTTTCCAGTAGTGCAAATAAATTTAAGGGTAAGTTTT
CCGTATGTTGCATCACCTTCACCCTCTCCACTGACAGAAAATTTGTGCCCATTAACATCACCATCTAATT
CAACAAGAATTGGGACAACTCCAGTGAAAAGTTCTTCTCCTTTACGCATGACGTCGGTATATCTCCTTCT
TAAAGTTAAACCCTATAGTGAGTCGTATTAATTTCGCGGGATCGAGATCTCGATCCTCTACGCCGGACGC
ATCGTGGCCGGCATCACCGGCGCCACAGGTGCGGTTGCTGGCGCCTATATCGCCGACATCACCGATGGGG
AAGATCGGGCTCGCCACTTCGGGCTCATGAGCGCTTGTTTCGGCGTGGGTATGGTGGCAGGCCCCGTGGC
CGGGGGACTGTTGGGCGCCATCTCCTTGCATGCACCATTCCTTGCGGCGGCGGTGCTCAACGGCCTCAAC
CTACTACTGGGCTGCTTCCTAATGCAGGAGTCGCATAAGGGAGAGCGTCGAGATCCCGGACACCATCGAA
TGGCGCAAAACCTTTCGCGGTATGGCATGATAGCGCCCGGAAGAGAGTCAATTCA
